>Addgene plasmid #220450 | psiTE(1)-Gal4 | addgene full sequence | sequence record 436531 | Addgene NGS Result
TTGTAAAACGACGGCCAGTGAATTGTAATACGACTCACTATAGGGCGACCCACCGGTGCATGCGCGGCCG
CGATGTAGGTCACGGTCTCGAAGCCGCGGTGCGGGTGCCAGGGCGTGCCCTTGGGCTCCCCGGGCGCGTA
CTCCACCTCACCCATCTGGTCCATCATGATGAGTCGATCCAACATGGCGACTTGTCCCATCCCCGGCATG
TTTAAATATACTAATTATTCTTGAACTAATTTTAATCAACCGATTTATCTCTCTTCCGCAGGTGAATATT
GCCTGTCCTACGACACCGAGATCCTGACCGTGGAGTACGGCTTCCTGCCCATCGGCAAGATCGTGGAGGA
GCGCATCGAGTGCACCGTGTACACCGTGGACAAGAACGGCTTCGTGTACACCCAGCCCATCGCCCAGTGG
CACAACCGCGGCGAGCAGGAGGTGTTCGAGTACTGCCTGGAGGACGGCTCCATCATCCGCGCCACCAAGG
ACCACAAGTTCATGACCACCGACGGCCAGATGCTGCCCATCGACGAGATCTTCGAGCGCGGCCTGGACCT
GAAGCAGGTGGACGGCCTGCCCGAGGGCCGCGGCAGCCTGCTGACCTGCGGCGATGTGGAGGAGAACCCC
GGGCCCATGAAGCTACTGTCTTCTATCGAACAAGCCTGCGATATTTGCCGACTTAAAAAGCTCAAGTGCT
CCAAAGAAAAACCGAAGTGCGCCAAGTGTCTGAAGAACAACTGGGAGTGTCGCTACTCTCCCAAAACCAA
AAGGTCTCCGCTGACTAGGGCACATCTGACAGAAGTGGAATCAAGGCTAGAAAGACTGGAACAGCTATTT
CTACTGATTTTTCCTCGAGAAGACCTTGACATGATTTTGAAAATGGATTCTTTACAGGATATAAAAGCAT
TGTTAACAGGATTATTTGTACAAGATAATGTGAATAAAGATGCCGTCACAGATAGATTGGCTTCAGTGGA
GACTGATATGCCTCTAACATTGAGACAGCATAGAATAAGTGCGACATCATCATCGGAAGAGAGTAGTAAC
AAAGGTCAAAGACAGTTGACTGTATCGATTGACTCGGCAGCTCATCATGATAACTCCACAATTCCGTTGG
ATTTTATGCCCAGGGATGCTCTTCATGGATTTGATTGGTCTGAAGAGGATGACATGTCGGATGGCTTGCC
CTTCCTGAAAACGGACCCCAACAATAATGGGTTCTTTGGCGACGGTTCTCTCTTATGTATTCTTCGATCT
ATTGGCTTTAAACCGGAAAATTACACGAACTCTAACGTTAACAGGCTCCCGACCATGATTACGGATAGAT
ACACGTTGGCTTCTAGATCCACAACATCCCGTTTACTTCAAAGTTATCTCAATAATTTTCACCCCTACTG
CCCTATCGTGCACTCACCGACGCTAATGATGTTGTATAATAACCAGATTGAAATCGCGTCGAAGGATCAA
TGGCAAATCCTTTTTAACTGCATATTAGCCATTGGAGCCTGGTGTATAGAGGGGGAATCTACTGATATAG
ATGTTTTTTACTATCAAAATGCTAAATCTCATTTGACGAGCAAGGTCTTCGAGTCAGGTTCCATAATTTT
GGTGACAGCCCTACATCTTCTGTCGCGATATACACAGTGGAGGCAGAAAACAAATACTAGCTATAATTTT
CACAGCTTTTCCATAAGAATGGCCATATCATTGGGCTTGAATAGGGACCTCCCCTCGTCCTTCAGTGATA
GCAGCATTCTGGAACAAAGACGCCGAATTTGGTGGTCTGTCTACTCTTGGGAGATCCAATTGTCCCTGCT
TTATGGTCGATCCATCCAGCTTTCTCAGAATACAATCTCCTTCCCTTCTTCTGTCGACGATGTGCAGCGT
ACCACAACAGGTCCCACCATATATCATGGCATCATTGAAACAGCAAGGCTCTTACAAGTTTTCACAAAAA
TCTATGAACTAGACAAAACAGTAACTGCAGAAAAAAGTCCTATATGTGCAAAAAAATGCTTGATGATTTG
TAATGAGATTGAGGAGGTTTCGAGACAGGCACCAAAGTTTTTACAAATGGATATTTCCACCACCGCTCTA
ACCAATTTGTTGAAGGAACACCCTTGGCTATCCTTTACAAGATTCGAACTGAAGTGGAAACAGTTGTCTC
TTATCATTTATGTATTAAGAGATTTTTTCACTAATTTTACCCAGAAAAAGTCACAACTAGAACAGGATCA
AAATGATCATCAAAGTTATGAAGTTAAACGATGCTCCATCATGTTAAGCGATGCAGCACAAAGAACTGTT
ATGTCTGTAAGTAGCTATATGGACAATCATAATGTCACCCCATATTTTGCCTGGAATTGTTCTTATTACT
TGTTCAATGCAGTCCTAGTACCCATAAAGACTCTACTCTCAAACTCAAAATCGAATGCTGAGAATAACGA
GACCGCACAATTATTACAACAAATTAACACTGTTCTGATGCTATTAAAAAAACTGGCCACTTTTAAAATC
CAGACTTGTGAAAAATACATTCAAGTACTGGAAGAGGTATGTGCGCCGTTTCTGTTATCACAGTGTGCAA
TCCCATTACCGCATATCAGTTATAACAATAGTAATGGTAGCGCCATTAAAAATATCGTCGGTTCTGCAAC
TATCGCCCAATACCCTACTCTTCCGGAGGAAAATGTCAACAATATCAGTGTTAAATATGTTTCTCCTGGC
TCAGTAGGGCCTTCACCTGTGCCATTGAAATCAGGAGCAAGTTTCAGTGATCTAGTCAAGCTGTTATCTA
ACCGTCCACCCTCTCGTAACTCTCCAGTGACAATACCAAGAAGCACACCTTCGCATCGCTCAGTCACGCC
TTTTCTAGGGCAACAGCAACAGCTGCAATCATTAGTGCCACTGACCCCGTCTGCTTTGTTTGGTGGCGCC
AATTTTAATCAAAGTGGGAATATCGCTGATAGCTCATTGTCCTTCACTTTCACTAACAGTAGCAACGGTC
CGAACCTCATAACAACTCAAACAAATTCTCAAGCGCTTTCACAACCAATTGCCTCCTCTAACGTTCATGA
TAACTTCATGAATAATGAAATCACGGCTAGTAAAATTGATGATGGTAATAATTCAAAACCACTGTCACCT
GGTTGGACGGACCAAACTGCGTATAACGCGTTTGGAATCACTACAGGGATGTTTAATACCACTACAATGG
ATGATGTATATAACTATCTATTCGATGATGAAGATACCCCACCAAACCCAAAAAAAGAGGAGGGCCGCGG
CAGCCTGCTGACCTGCGGCGATGTGGAGGAGAACCCCGGGCCCGTGAAGATCATCTCCCGCAAGTCCCTG
GGCACCCAGAACGTGTACGACATCGGCGTGGAGAAGGACCACAACTTCCTGCTGAAGAACGGCCTGGTGG
CCTCCAACTGCTTCAACGGTAAGTTATTGAACAATGGCATCAAATGCCTTCATCATCACTACCCTTTAGC
CCTTAAGACCCCACAATGACCTTACCCACTCAGAGAAAAAAGTAAATATGAAAGCCCATTTGAACTTCTC
ATCATGATGGACCAGATGGGTGAGGTGGAGTACGCGCCCGGGGAGCCCAAGGGCACGCCCTGGCACCCGC
ACCGCGGCTTCGAGACCGTGACCTACATCGGCGCGCCGGTACCACTAGTGGGGAGGTTCCCTTTAGTGAG
GGTTAATTGCGCGCTTGGCGTAATCATGGTCATAGCTGTTTCCTGTGTGAAATTGTTATCCGCTCACAAT
TCCACACAACATACGAGCCGGAAGCATAAAGTGTAAAGCCTGGGGTGCCTAATGAGTGAGCTAACTCACA
TTAATTGCGTTGCGCTCACTGCCCGCTTTCCAGTCGGGAAACCTGTCGTGCCAGCTGCATTAATGAATCG
GCCAACGCGCGGGGAGAGGCGGTTTGCGTATTGGGCGCTCTTCCGCTTCCTCGCTCACTGACTCGCTGCG
CTCGGTCGTTCGGCTGCGGCGAGCGGTATCAGCTCACTCAAAGGCGGTAATACGGTTATCCACAGAATCA
GGGGATAACGCAGGAAAGAACATGTGAGCAAAAGGCCAGCAAAAGGCCAGGAACCGTAAAAAGGCCGCGT
TGCTGGCGTTTTTCCATAGGCTCCGCCCCCCTGACGAGCATCACAAAAATCGACGCTCAAGTCAGAGGTG
GCGAAACCCGACAGGACTATAAAGATACCAGGCGTTTCCCCCTGGAAGCTCCCTCGTGCGCTCTCCTGTT
CCGACCCTGCCGCTTACCGGATACCTGTCCGCCTTTCTCCCTTCGGGAAGCGTGGCGCTTTCTCATAGCT
CACGCTGTAGGTATCTCAGTTCGGTGTAGGTCGTTCGCTCCAAGCTGGGCTGTGTGCACGAACCCCCCGT
TCAGCCCGACCGCTGCGCCTTATCCGGTAACTATCGTCTTGAGTCCAACCCGGTAAGACACGACTTATCG
CCACTGGCAGCAGCCACTGGTAACAGGATTAGCAGAGCGAGGTATGTAGGCGGTGCTACAGAGTTCTTGA
AGTGGTGGCCTAACTACGGCTACACTAGAAGAACAGTATTTGGTATCTGCGCTCTGCTGAAGCCAGTTAC
CTTCGGAAAAAGAGTTGGTAGCTCTTGATCCGGCAAACAAACCACCGCTGGTAGCGGTGGTTTTTTTGTT
TGCAAGCAGCAGATTACGCGCAGAAAAAAAGGATCTCAAGAAGATCCTTTGATCTTTTCTACGGGGTCTG
ACGCTCAGTGGAACGAAAACTCACGTTAAGGGATTTTGGTCATGAGATTATCAAAAAGGATCTTCACCTA
GATCCTTTTAAATTAAAAATGAAGTTTTAAATCAATCTAAAGTATATATGAGTAAACTTGGTCTGACAGT
TACCAATGCTTAATCAGTGAGGCACCTATCTCAGCGATCTGTCTATTTCGTTCATCCATAGTTGCCTGAC
TCCCCGTCGTGTAGATAACTACGATACGGGAGGGCTTACCATCTGGCCCCAGTGCTGCAATGATACCGCG
AGACCCACGCTCACCGGCTCCAGATTTATCAGCAATAAACCAGCCAGCCGGAAGGGCCGAGCGCAGAAGT
GGTCCTGCAACTTTATCCGCCTCCATCCAGTCTATTAATTGTTGCCGGGAAGCTAGAGTAAGTAGTTCGC
CAGTTAATAGTTTGCGCAACGTTGTTGCCATTGCTACAGGCATCGTGGTGTCACGCTCGTCGTTTGGTAT
GGCTTCATTCAGCTCCGGTTCCCAACGATCAAGGCGAGTTACATGATCCCCCATGTTGTGCAAAAAAGCG
GTTAGCTCCTTCGGTCCTCCGATCGTTGTCAGAAGTAAGTTGGCCGCAGTGTTATCACTCATGGTTATGG
CAGCACTGCATAATTCTCTTACTGTCATGCCATCCGTAAGATGCTTTTCTGTGACTGGTGAGTACTCAAC
CAAGTCATTCTGAGAATAGTGTATGCGGCGACCGAGTTGCTCTTGCCCGGCGTCAATACGGGATAATACC
GCGCCACATAGCAGAACTTTAAAAGTGCTCATCATTGGAAAACGTTCTTCGGGGCGAAAACTCTCAAGGA
TCTTACCGCTGTTGAGATCCAGTTCGATGTAACCCACTCGTGCACCCAACTGATCTTCAGCATCTTTTAC
TTTCACCAGCGTTTCTGGGTGAGCAAAAACAGGAAGGCAAAATGCCGCAAAAAAGGGAATAAGGGCGACA
CGGAAATGTTGAATACTCATACTCTTCCTTTTTCAATATTATTGAAGCATTTATCAGGGTTATTGTCTCA
TGAGCGGATACATATTTGAATGTATTTAGAAAAATAAACAAATAGGGGTTCCGCGCACATTTCCCCGAAA
AGTGCCACCTG
[124 nt withheld, positions 5892-6015]
C
[91 nt withheld, positions 6017-6107]
A
[49 nt withheld, positions 6109-6157]
CCTTTGACGTTGGAGTCCACGTTCTTT
[37 nt withheld, positions 6185-6221]
ACCCTATCTCGGTCTATTCTTTTGATTTATAAGGGATTTTGCCGATTTCGGCCTATTGGTTAAAAAATGA
GCTGATTTAACAAAAATTTAACGCGAATTTTAACAAAATATTAACGCTTACAATTTGCCATTCGCCATTC
AGGCTGCGCAACTGTTGGGAAGGGCGATCGGTGCGGGCCTCTTCGCTATTACGCCAGCTGGCGAAAGGGG
GATGTGCTGCAAGGCGATTAAGTTGGGTAACGCCAGGGTTTTCCCAGTCACGACG
Features (pLannotate 1.2.2; 15 found; start..end, strand, type, name):
     26..44      +  promoter       T7 promoter: promoter for bacteriophage T7 RNA polymerase
     87..156     +  protein_bind   attB: attB site for the φC31 integrase (Groth et al., 2000) phage φC31 integrase
    274..561     +  CDS            dnaE-N (fragment): DPO3A_SYNY3 - Experimental evidence at protein level: Swiss-Prot protein existence level 1. DNA polymerase III is a complex, multichain enzyme responsible for most of the replicative synthesis in bacteria. This DNA polymerase also exhibits 3' to 5' exonuclease activity. The alpha chain is the DNA polymerase (By similarity). From Synechocystis sp. (strain PCC 6803 / Kazusa).
    637..3279    +  CDS            GAL4: GAL4_YEAST - Experimental evidence at protein level: Swiss-Prot protein existence level 1. This protein is a positive regulator for the gene expression of the galactose-induced genes such as GAL1, GAL2, GAL7, GAL10, and MEL1 which code for the enzymes used to convert galactose to glucose. It recognizes a 17 base pair sequence in (5'-CGGRNNRCYNYNCNCCG-3') the upstream activating sequence (UAS-G) of these genes. From Saccharomyces cerevisiae (strain ATCC 204508 / S288c) (Baker's yeast).
   3585..3654    -  protein_bind   attB: attB site for the φC31 integrase (Groth et al., 2000) phage φC31 integrase
   3700..3718    -  promoter       T3 promoter: promoter for bacteriophage T3 RNA polymerase
   3763..3779    -  protein_bind   lac operator: The lac repressor binds to the lac operator to inhibit transcription in E. coli. This inhibition can be relieved by adding lactose or isopropyl-β-D-thiogalactopyranoside (IPTG). lac repressor encoded by lacI
   3787..3817    -  promoter       lac promoter: promoter for the E. coli lac operon
   3832..3853    -  protein_bind   CAP binding site: CAP binding activates transcription in the presence of cAMP. E. coli catabolite activator protein
   3866..3958    -  CDS            lacI (fragment): lac repressor; lacI; The lac repressor binds to the lac operator to inhibit transcription in E. coli. This inhibition can be relieved by adding lactose or isopropyl-β-D-thiogalactopyranoside (IPTG).
   4141..4729    -  rep_origin     ori: high-copy-number ColE1/pMB1/pBR322/pUC origin of replication
   4900..5760    -  CDS            AmpR: β-lactamase; bla; confers resistance to ampicillin, carbenicillin, and related antibiotics
   5761..5865    -  promoter       AmpR promoter: bla
   5892..6320    +  rep_origin     f1 ori (sequence partly withheld): f1 bacteriophage origin of replication; arrow indicates direction of (+) strand synthesis
   6352..23      -  CDS            lacZα (fragment) (across the origin): LacZα fragment of β-galactosidase; lacZ fragment
