[The description below was written by a language model from this plasmid's Addgene catalogue record and pLannotate feature annotations shown in this document.]
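Description:
psiTE(1)-Gal4 is a donor plasmid for Drosophila transgenesis, built on a pBluescript (pBS) backbone and catalogued as an insect expression vector. It is maintained in E. coli through a high-copy ColE1/pUC-type origin with ampicillin selection (AmpR under its own bla promoter). It also keeps the usual pBluescript features: an f1 origin, flanking T7 and T3 promoters, and lac promoter/operator and lacZα remnants.

The payload is a synthesized CfaN-Gal4-CfaC cassette of about 3.2 kb, placed between two φC31 attB sites in inverted orientation. This arrangement allows φC31 integrase-mediated cassette exchange with the attP-flanked MiMIC insertions found in existing fly lines. The annotation identifies a dnaE-type N-intein fragment upstream of the full-length yeast GAL4 coding sequence, which matches the CfaN portion of the insert name. The CfaC half and any splice acceptor/donor, peptide-skipping or polyadenylation elements between GAL4 and the downstream attB site were not annotated, so the record does not detail them. No promoter is annotated within the exchange cassette either. This fits a Trojan exon design, in which expression depends on the host gene into which the cassette is swapped.

According to the stated purpose, this is a split intein version of Trojan-Gal4. It is used to convert MiMIC lines with an insertion in a phase 1 coding intron into Gal4 driver lines, and the "(1)" in the name denotes that reading-frame phase. Flanking Gal4 with the two Cfa split intein halves would presumably allow protein trans-splicing to rejoin the host protein segments on either side of the inserted exon, although the record does not spell out this mechanism. The associated work applies such split intein Trojan exons to Hox gene-specific cellular targeting.
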