Addgene plasmid #220450: psiTE(1)-Gal4
Purpose: Split intein version of Trojan-Gal4. Create Gal4 driver lines from MiMIC lines, in which MiMIC cassette was inserted into Phase 1 coding intron.
Depositing lab: Benjamin White. Depositing organization: National Institute of Mental Health (NIMH). Publication: Hox gene-specific cellular targeting using split intein Trojan exons. Diao F, Vasudevan D, Heckscher ES, White BH. Proc Natl Acad Sci U S A. 2024 Apr 23;121(17):e2317083121. doi: 10.1073/pnas.2317083121. Epub 2024 Apr 11. PubMed 38602904.
Backbone
  Vector backbone: pBS
  Vector type: Insect Expression
Growth in bacteria
  Bacterial resistance: Ampicillin, 100 μg/mL
  Growth temperature: 37°C
  Growth strain: DH5alpha
  Copy number: High Copy
Gene/Insert
  Gene/Insert name: CfaN-Gal4-CfaC
  Species: Other
  Insert size (bp): 3177
  Cloning method: Gene Synthesis
Terms and licenses: Academic/Nonprofit Terms; Industry Terms: Not Available to Industry
How to cite: psiTE(1)-Gal4 was a gift from Benjamin White (Addgene plasmid # 220450 ; http://n2t.net/addgene:220450 ; RRID:Addgene_220450)
